>Addgene plasmid #180401 | AAV.CBA.YFP.miR-E_shSrpk3-2 | depositor full sequence | sequence record 350480 | Full Sequence
GGCCGCCTCGACTAGGGATAACAGGGTAATTGTTTGAATGAGGCTTCAGTACTTTACAGAATCGTTGCCT
GCACATCTTGGAAACACTTGCTGGGATTACTTCGACTTCTTAACCCAACAGAAGGCTCGAGAAGGTATAT
TGCTGTTGACAGTGAGCGCTGCAGACAAGATCAAGATCAATAGTGAAGCCACAGATGTATTGATCTTGAT
CTTGTCTGCATTGCCTACTGCCTCGGACTTCAAGGGGCTAGAATTCGAGCAATTATCTTGTTTACTAAAA
CTGAATACCTTGCTATCTCTTTGATACATTTTTACAAAGCTGAATTAAAATGGTATAAATTAAATCACTT
TTTTCAATTGACGCGTAAGCTTATCGATAATCAACCTCTGGATTACAAAATTTGTGAAAGATTGACTGGT
ATTCTTAACTATGTTGCTCCTTTTACGCTATGTGGATACGCTGCTTTAATGCCTTTGTATCATGCTATTG
CTTCCCGTATGGCTTTCATTTTCTCCTCCTTGTATAAATCCTGGTTGCTGTCTCTTTATGAGGAGTTGTG
GCCCGTTGTCAGGCAACGTGGCGTGGTGTGCACTGTGTTTGCTGACGCAACCCCCACTGGTTGGGGCATT
GCCACCACCTGTCAGCTCCTTTCCGGGACTTTCGCTTTCCCCCTCCCTATTGCCACGGCGGAACTCATCG
CCGCCTGCCTTGCCCGCTGCTGGACAGGGGCTCGGCTGTTGGGCACTGACAATTCCGTGGTGTTGTCGGG
GAAATCATCGTCCTTTCCTTGGCTGCTCGCCTGTGTTGCCACCTGGATTCTGCGCGGGACGTCCTTCTGC
TACGTCCCTTCGGCCCTCAATCCAGCGGACCTTCCTTCCCGCGGCCTGCTGCCGGCTCTGCGGCCTCTTC
CGCGTCTTCGCCTTCGCCCTCAGACGAGTCGGATCTCCCTTTGGGCCGCCTCCCCGCATCGATACCGTCG
ACTCGCTGATCAGCCTCGACTGTGCCTTCTAGTTGCCAGCCATCTGTTGTTTGCCCCTCCCCCGTGCCTT
CCTTGACCCTGGAAGGTGCCACTCCCACTGTCCTTTCCTAATAAAATGAGGAAATTGCATCGCATTGTCT
GAGTAGGTGTCATTCTATTCTGGGGGGTGGGGTGGGGCAGGACAGCAAGGGGGAGGATTGGGAAGACAAT
AGCAGGCATGCTGGGGATGCGGTGGGCTCTATGGCTTCTGAGGCGGAAAGAACCAGCTGGGGCTCGACTA
GAGCATGGCTACGTAGATAAGTAGCATGGCGGGTTAATCATTAACTACAAGGAACCCCTAGTGATGGAGT
TGGCCACTCCCTCTCTGCGCGCTCGCTCGCTCACTGAGGCCGGGCGACCAAAGGTCGCCCGACGCCCGGG
CTTTGCCCGGGCGGCCTCAGTGAGCGAGCGAGCGCGCAGAGCTTTTTGCAAAAGCCTAGGCCTCCAAAAA
AGCCTCCTCACTACTTCTGGAATAGCTCAGAGGCCGAGGCGGCCTCGGCCTCTGCATAAATAAAAAAAAT
TAGTCAGCCATGGGGCGGAGAATGGGCGGAACTGGGCGGAGTTAGGGGCGGGATGGGCGGAGTTAGGGGC
GGGACTATGGTTGCTGACTAATTGAGATGCATGCTTTGCATACTTCTGCCTGCTGGGGAGCCTGGGGACT
TTCCACACCTGGTTGCTGACTAATTGAGATGCATGCTTTGCATACTTCTGCCTGCTGGGGAGCCTGGGGA
CTTTCCACACCCTAACTGACACACATTCCACAGCTGCATTAATGAATCGGCCAACGCGCGGGGAGAGGCG
GTTTGCGTATTGGGCGCTCTTCCGCTTCCTCGCTCACTGACTCGCTGCGCTCGGTCGTTCGGCTGCGGCG
AGCGGTATCAGCTCACTCAAAGGCGGTAATACGGTTATCCACAGAATCAGGGGATAACGCAGGAAAGAAC
ATGTGAGCAAAAGGCCAGCAAAAGGCCAGGAACCGTAAAAAGGCCGCGTTGCTGGCGTTTTTCCATAGGC
TCCGCCCCCCTGACGAGCATCACAAAAATCGACGCTCAAGTCAGAGGTGGCGAAACCCGACAGGACTATA
AAGATACCAGGCGTTTCCCCCTGGAAGCTCCCTCGTGCGCTCTCCTGTTCCGACCCTGCCGCTTACCGGA
TACCTGTCCGCCTTTCTCCCTTCGGGAAGCGTGGCGCTTTCTCATAGCTCACGCTGTAGGTATCTCAGTT
CGGTGTAGGTCGTTCGCTCCAAGCTGGGCTGTGTGCACGAACCCCCCGTTCAGCCCGACCGCTGCGCCTT
ATCCGGTAACTATCGTCTTGAGTCCAACCCGGTAAGACACGACTTATCGCCACTGGCAGCAGCCACTGGT
AACAGGATTAGCAGAGCGAGGTATGTAGGCGGTGCTACAGAGTTCTTGAAGTGGTGGCCTAACTACGGCT
ACACTAGAAGAACAGTATTTGGTATCTGCGCTCTGCTGAAGCCAGTTACCTTCGGAAAAAGAGTTGGTAG
CTCTTGATCCGGCAAACAAACCACCGCTGGTAGCGGTGGTTTTTTTGTTTGCAAGCAGCAGATTACGCGC
AGAAAAAAAGGATCTCAAGAAGATCCTTTGATCTTTTCTACGGGGTCTGACGCTCAGTGGAACGAAAACT
CACGTTAAGGGATTTTGGTCATGAGATTATCAAAAAGGATCTTCACCTAGATCCTTTTAAATTAAAAATG
AAGTTTTAAATCAATCTAAAGTATATATGAGTAAACTTGGTCTGACAGTTACCAATGCTTAATCAGTGAG
GCACCTATCTCAGCGATCTGTCTATTTCGTTCATCCATAGTTGCCTGACTCCCCGTCGTGTAGATAACTA
CGATACGGGAGGGCTTACCATCTGGCCCCAGTGCTGCAATGATACCGCGAGACCCACGCTCACCGGCTCC
AGATTTATCAGCAATAAACCAGCCAGCCGGAAGGGCCGAGCGCAGAAGTGGTCCTGCAACTTTATCCGCC
TCCATCCAGTCTATTAATTGTTGCCGGGAAGCTAGAGTAAGTAGTTCGCCAGTTAATAGTTTGCGCAACG
TTGTTGCCATTGCTACAGGCATCGTGGTGTCACGCTCGTCGTTTGGTATGGCTTCATTCAGCTCCGGTTC
CCAACGATCAAGGCGAGTTACATGATCCCCCATGTTGTGCAAAAAAGCGGTTAGCTCCTTCGGTCCTCCG
ATCGTTGTCAGAAGTAAGTTGGCCGCAGTGTTATCACTCATGGTTATGGCAGCACTGCATAATTCTCTTA
CTGTCATGCCATCCGTAAGATGCTTTTCTGTGACTGGTGAGTACTCAACCAAGTCATTCTGAGAATAGTG
TATGCGGCGACCGAGTTGCTCTTGCCCGGCGTCAATACGGGATAATACCGCGCCACATAGCAGAACTTTA
AAAGTGCTCATCATTGGAAAACGTTCTTCGGGGCGAAAACTCTCAAGGATCTTACCGCTGTTGAGATCCA
GTTCGATGTAACCCACTCGTGCACCCAACTGATCTTCAGCATCTTTTACTTTCACCAGCGTTTCTGGGTG
AGCAAAAACAGGAAGGCAAAATGCCGCAAAAAAGGGAATAAGGGCGACACGGAAATGTTGAATACTCATA
CTCTTCCTTTTTCAATATTATTGAAGCATTTATCAGGGTTATTGTCTCATGAGCGGATACATATTTGAAT
GTATTTAGAAAAATAAACAAATAGGGGTTCCGCGCACATTTCCCCGAAAAGTGCCACCTGACGTCTAAGA
AACCATTATTATCATGACATTAACCTATAAAAATAGGCGTATCACGAGGCCCTTTCGTCTCGCGCGTTTC
GGTGATGACGGTGAAAACCTCTGACACATGCAGCTCCCGGAGACGGTCACAGCTTGTCTGTAAGCGGATG
CCGGGAGCAGACAAGCCCGTCAGGGCGCGTCAGCGGGTGTTGGCGGGTGTCGGGGCTGGCTTAACTATGC
GGCATCAGAGCAGATTGTACTGAGAGTGCACCATTCGACGCTCTCCCTTATGCGACTCCTGCATTAGGAA
GCAGCCCAGTAGTAGGTTGAGGCCGTTGAGCACCGCCGCCGCAAGGAATGGTGCATGCAAGGAGATGGCG
CCCAACAGTCCCCCGGCCACGGGGCCTGCCACCATACCCACGCCGAAACAAGCGCTCATGAGCCCGAAGT
GGCGAGCCCGATCTTCCCCATCGGTGATGTCGGCGATATAGGCGCCAGCAACCGCACCTGTGGCGCCGGT
GATGCCGGCCACGATGCGTCCGGCGTAGAGGATCTGGCTAGCGATGACCCTGCTGATTGGTTCGCTGACC
ATTTCCGGGTGCGGGACGGCGTTACCAGAAACTCAGAAGGTTCGTCCAACCAAACCGACTCTGACGGCAG
TTTACGAGAGAGATGATAGGGTCTGCTTCAGTAAGCCAGATGCTACACAATTAGGCTTGTACATATTGTC
GTTAGAACGCGGCTACAATTAATACATAACCTTATGTATCATACACATACGATTTAGGTGACACTATAGA
ATACACGGAATTAATTCTAGCTGCGCGCTCGCTCGCTCACTGAGGCCGCCCGGGCAAAGCCCGGGCGTCG
GGCGACCTTTGGTCGCCCGGCCTCAGTGAGCGAGCGAGCGCGCAGAGAGGGAGTGGCCAACTCCATCACT
AGGGGTTCCTTGTAGTTAATGATTAACCCGCCATGCTACTTATCTACGTAGCCATGCTCTAGGTACCATT
GACGTCAATAATGACGTATGTTCCCATAGTAACGCCAATAGGGACTTTCCATTGACGTCAATGGGTGGAC
TATTTACGGTAAACTGCCCACTTGGCAGTACATCAAGTGTATCATATGCCAAGTACGCCCCCTATTGACG
TCAATGACGGTAAATGGCCCGCCTGGCATTATGCCCAGTACATGACCTTATGGGACTTTCCTACTTGGCA
GTACATCTACGTATTAGTCATCGCTATTACCATGGTCGAGGTGAGCCCCACGTTCTGCTTCACTCTCCCC
ATCTCCCCCCCCTCCCCACCCCCAATTTTGTATTTATTTATTTTTTAATTATTTTGTGCAGCGATGGGGG
CGGGGGGGGGGGGGGGGCGCGCGCCAGGCGGGGCGGGGCGGGGCGAGGGGCGGGGCGGGGCGAGGCGGAG
AGGTGCGGCGGCAGCCAATCAGAGCGGCGCGCTCCGAAAGTTTCCTTTTATGGCGAGGCGGCGGCGGCGG
CGGCCCTATAAAAAGCGAAGCGCGCGGCGGGCGGGAGTCGCTGCGACGCTGCCTTCGCCCCGTGCCCCGC
TCCGCCGCCGCCTCGCGCCGCCCGCCCCGGCTCTGACTGACCGCGTTACTCCCACAGGTGAGCGGGCGGG
ACGGCCCTTCTCCTCCGGGCTGTAATTAGCGCTTGGTTTAATGACGGCTTGTTTCTTTTCTGTGGCTGCG
TGAAAGCCTTGAGGGGCTCCGGGAGGGCCCTTTGTGCGGGGGGAGCGGCTCGGGGCTGTCCGCGGGGGGA
CGGCTGCCTTCGGGGGGGACGGGGCAGGGCGGGGTTCGGCTTCTGGCGTGTGACCGGCGGCTCTAGAGCC
TCTGCTAACCATGTTCATGCCTTCTTCTTTTTCCTACAGCTCCTGGGCAACGTGCTGGTTATTGTGCTGT
CTCATCATTTTGGCAAAGAATTGGATCCACCGGTCGCCACCATGGTGAGCAAGGGCGAGGAGCTGTTCAC
CGGGGTGGTGCCCATCCTGGTCGAGCTGGACGGCGACGTAAACGGCCACAAGTTCAGCGTGTCCGGCGAG
GGCGAGGGCGATGCCACCTACGGCAAGCTGACCCTGAAGTTCATCTGCACCACCGGCAAGCTGCCCGTGC
CCTGGCCCACCCTCGTGACCACCTTCGGCTACGGCCTGCAGTGCTTCGCCCGCTACCCCGACCACATGAA
GCAGCACGACTTCTTCAAGTCCGCCATGCCCGAAGGCTACGTCCAGGAGCGCACCATCTTCTTCAAGGAC
GACGGCAACTACAAGACCCGCGCCGAGGTGAAGTTCGAGGGCGACACCCTGGTGAACCGCATCGAGCTGA
AGGGCATCGACTTCAAGGAGGACGGCAACATCCTGGGGCACAAGCTGGAGTACAACTACAACAGCCACAA
CGTCTATATCATGGCCGACAAGCAGAAGAACGGCATCAAGGTGAACTTCAAGATCCGCCACAACATCGAG
GACGGCAGCGTGCAGCTCGCCGACCACTACCAGCAGAACACCCCCATCGGCGACGGCCCCGTGCTGCTGC
CCGACAACCACTACCTGAGCTACCAGTCCGCCCTGAGCAAAGACCCCAACGAGAAGCGCGATCACATGGT
CCTGCTGGAGTTCGTGACCGCCGCCGGGATCACTCTCGGCATGGACGAGCTGTACAAGTAAAGC
Features (pLannotate 1.2.2; 21 found; start..end, strand, type, name):
    225..351     +  ncRNA          3' miR-30a: sequence downstream of the 71-nt precursor of the human miR-30a microRNA (Zeng et al., 2002) miRNA
    379..967     +  misc_feature   WPRE: woodchuck hepatitis virus posttranscriptional regulatory element
   1000..1224    +  polyA_signal   bGH poly(A) signal: bovine growth hormone polyadenylation signal
   1228..1249    +  promoter       SV40 promoter (fragment): SV40 enhancer and early promoter
   1310..1439    +  repeat_region  AAV2 ITR (fragment): inverted terminal repeat of adeno-associated virus serotype 2 inverted
   1445..1774    -  promoter       SV40 promoter: SV40 enhancer and early promoter
   1781..1837    -  CDS            lacI (fragment): lac repressor; lacI; The lac repressor binds to the lac operator to inhibit transcription in E. coli. This inhibition can be relieved by adding lactose or isopropyl-β-D-thiogalactopyranoside (IPTG).
   2020..2608    -  rep_origin     ori: high-copy-number ColE1/pMB1/pBR322/pUC origin of replication
   2779..3639    -  CDS            AmpR: β-lactamase; bla; confers resistance to ampicillin, carbenicillin, and related antibiotics
   3640..3744    -  promoter       AmpR promoter: bla
   3839..3874    +  CDS            rop (fragment): Rop protein, which maintains plasmids at low copy number; rop
   3976..4024    +  misc_feature   bom (fragment): basis of mobility region from pBR322
   4025..4304    -  CDS            TcR (fragment): tetracycline efflux protein; tet; confers resistance to tetracycline
   4532..4550    +  promoter       SP6 promoter: promoter for bacteriophage SP6 RNA polymerase
   4569..4700    -  repeat_region  AAV2 ITR (fragment): inverted terminal repeat of adeno-associated virus serotype 2 inverted
   4756..5004    +  enhancer       CMV enhancer (fragment): human cytomegalovirus immediate early enhancer
   5006..5283    +  promoter       chicken β-actin promoter: No description available
   5284..5420    +  intron         hybrid intron (fragment): hybrid between chicken β-actin (CBA) and minute virus of mice (MMV) introns (Gray et al., 2011)
   5509..5639    +  intron         chimeric intron (fragment): chimera between introns from chicken β-actin and rabbit β-globin
   5637..5705    +  CDS            HBB (fragment): HBB_LEPEU - Experimental evidence at protein level: Swiss-Prot protein existence level 1. Involved in oxygen transport from the lung to the various peripheral tissues. From Lepus europaeus (European hare).
   5712..6431    +  CDS            EYFP: enhanced YFP mammalian codon-optimized
