>Addgene plasmid #180401 | AAV.CBA.YFP.miR-E_shSrpk3-2 | addgene full sequence | sequence record 354001 | Addgene NGS Result
GGCCGCCTCGACTAGGGATAACAGGGTAATTGTTTGAATGAGGCTTCAGTACTTTACAGAATCGTTGCCT
GCACATCTTGGAAACACTTGCTGGGATTACTTCGACTTCTTAACCCAACAGAAGGCTCGAGAAGGTATAT
TGCTGTTGACAGTGAGCGCTGCAGACAAGATCAAGATCAATAGTGAAGCCACAGATGTATTGATCTTGAT
CTTGTCTGCATTGCCTACTGCCTCGGACTTCAAGGGGCTAGAATTCGAGCAATTATCTTGTTTACTAAAA
CTGAATACCTTGCTATCTCTTTGATACATTTTTACAAAGCTGAATTAAAATGGTATAAATTAAATCACTT
TTTTCAATTGACGCGTAAGCTTATCGATAATCAACCTCTGGATTACAAAATTTGTGAAAGATTGACTGGT
ATTCTTAACTATGTTGCTCCTTTTACGCTATGTGGATACGCTGCTTTAATGCCTTTGTATCATGCTATTG
CTTCCCGTATGGCTTTCATTTTCTCCTCCTTGTATAAATCCTGGTTGCTGTCTCTTTATGAGGAGTTGTG
GCCCGTTGTCAGGCAACGTGGCGTGGTGTGCACTGTGTTTGCTGACGCAACCCCCACTGGTTGGGGCATT
GCCACCACCTGTCAGCTCCTTTCCGGGACTTTCGCTTTCCCCCTCCCTATTGCCACGGCGGAACTCATCG
CCGCCTGCCTTGCCCGCTGCTGGACAGGGGCTCGGCTGTTGGGCACTGACAATTCCGTGGTGTTGTCGGG
GAAATCATCGTCCTTTCCTTGGCTGCTCGCCTGTGTTGCCACCTGGATTCTGCGCGGGACGTCCTTCTGC
TACGTCCCTTCGGCCCTCAATCCAGCGGACCTTCCTTCCCGCGGCCTGCTGCCGGCTCTGCGGCCTCTTC
CGCGTCTTCGCCTTCGCCCTCAGACGAGTCGGATCTCCCTTTGGGCCGCCTCCCCGCATCGATACCGTCG
ACTCGCTGATCAGCCTCGACTGTGCCTTCTAGTTGCCAGCCATCTGTTGTTTGCCCCTCCCCCGTGCCTT
CCTTGACCCTGGAAGGTGCCACTCCCACTGTCCTTTCCTAATAAAATGAGGAAATTGCATCGCATTGTCT
GAGTAGGTGTCATTCTATTCTGGGGGGTGGGGTGGGGCAGGACAGCAAGGGGGAGGATTGGGAAGACAAT
AGCAGGCATGCTGGGGATGCGGTGGGCTCTATGGCTTCTGAGGCGGAAAGAACCAGCTGGGGCTCGACTA
GAGCATGGCTACGTAGATAAGTAGCATGGCGGGTTAATCATTAACTACAAGGAACCCCTAGTGATGGAGT
TGGCCACTCCCTCTCTGCGCGCTCGCTCGCTCACTGAGGCCGGGCGACCAAAGGTCGCCCGACGCCCGGG
CGGCCTCAGTGAGCGAGCGAGCGCGCAGAGCTTTTTGCAAAAGCCTAGGCCTCCAAAAAAGCCTCCTCAC
TACTTCTGGAATAGCTCAGAGGCCGAGGCGGCCTCGGCCTCTGCATAAATAAAAAAAATTAGTCAGCCAT
GGGGCGGAGAATGGGCGGAACTGGGCGGAGTTAGGGGCGGGATGGGCGGAGTTAGGGGCGGGACTATGGT
TGCTGACTAATTGAGATGCATGCTTTGCATACTTCTGCCTGCTGGGGAGCCTGGGGACTTTCCACACCTG
GTTGCTGACTAATTGAGATGCATGCTTTGCATACTTCTGCCTGCTGGGGAGCCTGGGGACTTTCCACACC
CTAACTGACACACATTCCACAGCTGCATTAATGAATCGGCCAACGCGCGGGGAGAGGCGGTTTGCGTATT
GGGCGCTCTTCCGCTTCCTCGCTCACTGACTCGCTGCGCTCGGTCGTTCGGCTGCGGCGAGCGGTATCAG
CTCACTCAAAGGCGGTAATACGGTTATCCACAGAATCAGGGGATAACGCAGGAAAGAACATGTGAGCAAA
AGGCCAGCAAAAGGCCAGGAACCGTAAAAAGGCCGCGTTGCTGGCGTTTTTCCATAGGCTCCGCCCCCCT
GACGAGCATCACAAAAATCGACGCTCAAGTCAGAGGTGGCGAAACCCGACAGGACTATAAAGATACCAGG
CGTTTCCCCCTGGAAGCTCCCTCGTGCGCTCTCCTGTTCCGACCCTGCCGCTTACCGGATACCTGTCCGC
CTTTCTCCCTTCGGGAAGCGTGGCGCTTTCTCATAGCTCACGCTGTAGGTATCTCAGTTCGGTGTAGGTC
GTTCGCTCCAAGCTGGGCTGTGTGCACGAACCCCCCGTTCAGCCCGACCGCTGCGCCTTATCCGGTAACT
ATCGTCTTGAGTCCAACCCGGTAAGACACGACTTATCGCCACTGGCAGCAGCCACTGGTAACAGGATTAG
CAGAGCGAGGTATGTAGGCGGTGCTACAGAGTTCTTGAAGTGGTGGCCTAACTACGGCTACACTAGAAGA
ACAGTATTTGGTATCTGCGCTCTGCTGAAGCCAGTTACCTTCGGAAAAAGAGTTGGTAGCTCTTGATCCG
GCAAACAAACCACCGCTGGTAGCGGTGGTTTTTTTGTTTGCAAGCAGCAGATTACGCGCAGAAAAAAAGG
ATCTCAAGAAGATCCTTTGATCTTTTCTACGGGGTCTGACGCTCAGTGGAACGAAAACTCACGTTAAGGG
ATTTTGGTCATGAGATTATCAAAAAGGATCTTCACCTAGATCCTTTTAAATTAAAAATGAAGTTTTAAAT
CAATCTAAAGTATATATGAGTAAACTTGGTCTGACAGTTACCAATGCTTAATCAGTGAGGCACCTATCTC
AGCGATCTGTCTATTTCGTTCATCCATAGTTGCCTGACTCCCCGTCGTGTAGATAACTACGATACGGGAG
GGCTTACCATCTGGCCCCAGTGCTGCAATGATACCGCGAGACCCACGCTCACCGGCTCCAGATTTATCAG
CAATAAACCAGCCAGCCGGAAGGGCCGAGCGCAGAAGTGGTCCTGCAACTTTATCCGCCTCCATCCAGTC
TATTAATTGTTGCCGGGAAGCTAGAGTAAGTAGTTCGCCAGTTAATAGTTTGCGCAACGTTGTTGCCATT
GCTACAGGCATCGTGGTGTCACGCTCGTCGTTTGGTATGGCTTCATTCAGCTCCGGTTCCCAACGATCAA
GGCGAGTTACATGATCCCCCATGTTGTGCAAAAAAGCGGTTAGCTCCTTCGGTCCTCCGATCGTTGTCAG
AAGTAAGTTGGCCGCAGTGTTATCACTCATGGTTATGGCAGCACTGCATAATTCTCTTACTGTCATGCCA
TCCGTAAGATGCTTTTCTGTGACTGGTGAGTACTCAACCAAGTCATTCTGAGAATAGTGTATGCGGCGAC
CGAGTTGCTCTTGCCCGGCGTCAATACGGGATAATACCGCGCCACATAGCAGAACTTTAAAAGTGCTCAT
CATTGGAAAACGTTCTTCGGGGCGAAAACTCTCAAGGATCTTACCGCTGTTGAGATCCAGTTCGATGTAA
CCCACTCGTGCACCCAACTGATCTTCAGCATCTTTTACTTTCACCAGCGTTTCTGGGTGAGCAAAAACAG
GAAGGCAAAATGCCGCAAAAAAGGGAATAAGGGCGACACGGAAATGTTGAATACTCATACTCTTCCTTTT
TCAATATTATTGAAGCATTTATCAGGGTTATTGTCTCATGAGCGGATACATATTTGAATGTATTTAGAAA
AATAAACAAATAGGGGTTCCGCGCACATTTCCCCGAAAAGTGCCACCTGACGTCTAAGAAACCATTATTA
TCATGACATTAACCTATAAAAATAGGCGTATCACGAGGCCCTTTCGTCTCGCGCGTTTCGGTGATGACGG
TGAAAACCTCTGACACATGCAGCTCCCGGAGACGGTCACAGCTTGTCTGTAAGCGGATGCCGGGAGCAGA
CAAGCCCGTCAGGGCGCGTCAGCGGGTGTTGGCGGGTGTCGGGGCTGGCTTAACTATGCGGCATCAGAGC
AGATTGTACTGAGAGTGCACCATTCGACGCTCTCCCTTATGCGACTCCTGCATTAGGAAGCAGCCCAGTA
GTAGGTTGAGGCCGTTGAGCACCGCCGCCGCAAGGAATGGTGCATGCAAGGAGATGGCGCCCAACAGTCC
CCCGGCCACGGGGCCTGCCACCATACCCACGCCGAAACAAGCGCTCATGAGCCCGAAGTGGCGAGCCCGA
TCTTCCCCATCGGTGATGTCGGCGATATAGGCGCCAGCAACCGCACCTGTGGCGCCGGTGATGCCGGCCA
CGATGCGTCCGGCGTAGAGGATCTGGCTAGCGATGACCCTGCTGATTGGTTCGCTGACCATTTCCGGGTG
CGGGACGGCGTTACCAGAAACTCAGAAGGTTCGTCCAACCAAACCGACTCTGACGGCAGTTTACGAGAGA
GATGATAGGGTCTGCTTCAGTAAGCCAGATGCTACACAATTAGGCTTGTACATATTGTCGTTAGAACGCG
GCTACAATTAATACATAACCTTATGTATCATACACATACGATTTAGGTGACACTATAGAATACACGGAAT
TAATTCTAGCTGCGCGCTCGCTCGCTCACTGAGGCCGCCCGGGCAAAGCCCGGGCGTCGGGCGACCTTTG
GTCGCCCGGCCTCAGTGAGCGAGCGAGCGCGCAGAGAGGGAGTGGCCAACTCCATCACTAGGGGTTCCTT
GTAGTTAATGATTAACCCGCCATGCTACTTATCTACGTAGCCATGCTCTAGGTACCATTGACGTCAATAA
TGACGTATGTTCCCATAGTAACGCCAATAGGGACTTTCCATTGACGTCAATGGGTGGAGTATTTACGGTA
AACTGCCCACTTGGCAGTACATCAAGTGTATCATATGCCAAGTACGCCCCCTATTGACGTCAATGACGGT
AAATGGCCCGCCTGGCATTATGCCCAGTACATGACCTTATGGGACTTTCCTACTTGGCAGTACATCTACG
TATTAGTCATCGCTATTACCATGGTCGAGGTGAGCCCCACGTTCTGCTTCACTCTCCCCATCTCCCCCCC
CTCCCCACCCCCAATTTTGTATTTATTTATTTTTTAATTATTTTGTGCAGCGATGGGGGCGGGGGGGGGG
GGGGGGCGCGCGCCRGGSGGGGSGGGGSGGGGSGRGGGGSGGGGSGGGGSGRGGCGGAGAGGTGCGGCGG
CAGCCAATCAGAGCGGCGCGCTCCGAAAGTTTCCTTTTATGGCGAGGCGGCGGCGGCGGCGGCCCTATAA
AAAGCGAAGCGCGCGGCGGGCGGGAGTCGCTGCGCGCTGCCTTCGCCCCGTGCCCCGCTCCGCCGCCGCC
TCGCGCCGCCCGCCCCGGCTCTGACTGACCGCGTTACTCCCACAGGTGAGCGGGCGGGACGGCCCTTCTC
CTCCGGGCTGTAATTAGCGCTTGGTTTAATGACGGCTTGTTTCTTTTCTGTGGCTGCGTGAAAGCCTTGA
GGGGCTCCGGGAGGGCCCTTTGTGCGGGGGGAGCGGCTCGGGGCTGTCCGCGGGGGGACGGCTGCCTTCG
GGGGGGACGGGGCAGGGCGGGGTTCGGCTTCTGGCGTGTGACCGGCGGCTCTAGAGCCTCTGCTAACCAT
GTTCATGCCTTCTTCTTTTTCCTACAGCTCCTGGGCAACGTGCTGGTTATTGTGCTGTCTCATCATTTTG
GCAAAGAATTGGATCCACCGGTCGCCACCATGGTGAGCAAGGGCGAGGAGCTGTTCACCGGGGTGGTGCC
CATCCTGGTCGAGCTGGACGGCGACGTAAACGGCCACAAGTTCAGCGTGTCCGGCGAGGGCGAGGGCGAT
GCCACCTACGGCAAGCTGACCCTGAAGTTCATCTGCACCACCGGCAAGCTGCCCGTGCCCTGGCCCACCC
TCGTGACCACCTTCGGCTACGGCCTGCAGTGCTTCGCCCGCTACCCCGACCACATGAAGCAGCACGACTT
CTTCAAGTCCGCCATGCCCGAAGGCTACGTCCAGGAGCGCACCATCTTCTTCAAGGACGACGGCAACTAC
AAGACCCGCGCCGAGGTGAAGTTCGAGGGCGACACCCTGGTGAACCGCATCGAGCTGAAGGGCATCGACT
TCAAGGAGGACGGCAACATCCTGGGGCACAAGCTGGAGTACAACTACAACAGCCACAACGTCTATATCAT
GGCCGACAAGCAGAAGAACGGCATCAAGGTGAACTTCAAGATCCGCCACAACATCGAGGACGGCAGCGTG
CAGCTCGCCGACCACTACCAGCAGAACACCCCCATCGGCGACGGCCCCGTGCTGCTGCCCGACAACCACT
ACCTGAGCTACCAGTCCGCCCTGAGCAAAGACCCCAACGAGAAGCGCGATCACATGGTCCTGCTGGAGTT
CGTGACCGCCGCCGGGATCACTCTCGGCATGGACGAGCTGTACAAGTAAAGC
Features (pLannotate 1.2.2; 22 found; start..end, strand, type, name):
    225..351     +  ncRNA          3' miR-30a: sequence downstream of the 71-nt precursor of the human miR-30a microRNA (Zeng et al., 2002) miRNA
    379..967     +  misc_feature   WPRE: woodchuck hepatitis virus posttranscriptional regulatory element
   1000..1224    +  polyA_signal   bGH poly(A) signal: bovine growth hormone polyadenylation signal
   1228..1249    +  promoter       SV40 promoter (fragment): SV40 enhancer and early promoter
   1310..1401    +  repeat_region  AAV2 ITR (fragment): inverted terminal repeat of adeno-associated virus serotype 2 inverted
   1401..1430    -  repeat_region  AAV2 ITR (fragment): inverted terminal repeat of adeno-associated virus serotype 2 inverted
   1434..1763    -  promoter       SV40 promoter: SV40 enhancer and early promoter
   1770..1826    -  CDS            lacI (fragment): lac repressor; lacI; The lac repressor binds to the lac operator to inhibit transcription in E. coli. This inhibition can be relieved by adding lactose or isopropyl-β-D-thiogalactopyranoside (IPTG).
   2009..2597    -  rep_origin     ori: high-copy-number ColE1/pMB1/pBR322/pUC origin of replication
   2768..3628    -  CDS            AmpR: β-lactamase; bla; confers resistance to ampicillin, carbenicillin, and related antibiotics
   3629..3733    -  promoter       AmpR promoter: bla
   3828..3863    +  CDS            rop (fragment): Rop protein, which maintains plasmids at low copy number; rop
   3965..4013    +  misc_feature   bom (fragment): basis of mobility region from pBR322
   4014..4293    -  CDS            TcR (fragment): tetracycline efflux protein; tet; confers resistance to tetracycline
   4521..4539    +  promoter       SP6 promoter: promoter for bacteriophage SP6 RNA polymerase
   4558..4689    -  repeat_region  AAV2 ITR (fragment): inverted terminal repeat of adeno-associated virus serotype 2 inverted
   4745..4993    +  enhancer       CMV enhancer (fragment): human cytomegalovirus immediate early enhancer
   4995..5272    +  promoter       chicken β-actin promoter: No description available
   5273..5408    +  intron         hybrid intron (fragment): hybrid between chicken β-actin (CBA) and minute virus of mice (MMV) introns (Gray et al., 2011)
   5497..5627    +  intron         chimeric intron (fragment): chimera between introns from chicken β-actin and rabbit β-globin
   5625..5693    +  CDS            HBB (fragment): HBB_LEPEU - Experimental evidence at protein level: Swiss-Prot protein existence level 1. Involved in oxygen transport from the lung to the various peripheral tissues. From Lepus europaeus (European hare).
   5700..6419    +  CDS            EYFP: enhanced YFP mammalian codon-optimized
