[The description below was written by a language model from this plasmid's Addgene catalogue record and pLannotate feature annotations shown in this document.]
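Description:
AAV.CBA.YFP.miR-E_shSrpk3-2 is an AAV transfer plasmid for RNA interference, built to produce recombinant adeno-associated virus carrying a microRNA-embedded shRNA against mouse Srpk3 (also known as Mssk1 or Stk23). It is propagated in E. coli on a high-copy ColE1/pUC-type origin with ampicillin selection through the β-lactamase gene. The recorded growth strain is a recombination-deficient one, which is a common choice for keeping the repeat-prone AAV2 inverted terminal repeats intact. The backbone also contains remnants of older cloning vectors (fragments of rop, bom, tetracycline resistance and lacI, plus an SV40 promoter and an SP6 promoter) that lie outside the ITRs and have no stated role.

Between the two AAV2 ITRs, which provide the signals for genome replication and packaging, sits a single Pol II expression cassette. A CMV enhancer fragment, the chicken β-actin promoter and chimeric intron sequences make up the CBA promoter, which drives EYFP. The 97 bp shSrpk3-2 insert, added by Gibson cloning, lies downstream of the reporter in a miR-E scaffold, an optimised miR-30a-derived context; the annotation detects only the 3′ miR-30a flank. Because the hairpin sits in the same transcript as YFP, fluorescence marks the transduced cells that also express the shRNA, which is processed by the endogenous microRNA pathway. A WPRE and a bovine growth hormone polyadenylation signal complete the cassette, enhancing transcript expression and terminating the message.

The sequenced and depositor records differ by about 12 nt, with the difference appearing within one ITR annotation. The associated work concerns genetic screens for regulators of polyglutamine-expanded ataxin-1, which suggests use for Srpk3 knockdown in mouse models.
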