Addgene plasmid #180401: AAV.CBA.YFP.miR-E_shSrpk3-2
Purpose: Producing AAV that encodes mouse Srpk3 shRNA-2 with miR-E backbone
Depositing lab: Huda Zoghbi. Depositing organization: Baylor College of Medicine. Publication: Cross-species genetic screens identify transglutaminase 5 as a regulator of polyglutamine-expanded ataxin-1. Lee WS, Al-Ramahi I, Jeong HH, Jang Y, Lin T, Adamski CJ, Lavery LA, Rath S, Richman R, Bondar VV, Alcala E, Revelli JP, Orr HT, Liu Z, Botas J, Zoghbi HY. J Clin Invest. 2022 May 2;132(9). pii: 156616. doi: 10.1172/JCI156616. PubMed 35499073.
Backbone
  Vector backbone: AAV.CBA.YFP.miR-E
  Backbone size w/o insert (bp): 6337
  Vector type: AAV, RNAi
Growth in bacteria
  Bacterial resistance: Ampicillin, 100 μg/mL
  Growth temperature: 37°C
  Growth strain: NEB Stable
  Copy number: High Copy
Gene/Insert
  Gene/Insert name: shSrpk3-2
  gRNA/shRNA sequence: CTGCAGACAAGATCAAGATCAA
  Species: M. musculus (mouse)
  Insert size (bp): 97
  Entrez Gene: Srpk3 (a.k.a. Mssk1, Stk23)
  Promoter: CBA
  Cloning method: Gibson Cloning
  Sequencing primers: 5′ ACTACCTGAGCTACCAGTCC; 3′ CATAGCGTAAAAGGAGCAACA
Terms and licenses: Academic/Nonprofit Terms; Industry Terms: Not Available to Industry
How to cite: AAV.CBA.YFP.miR-E_shSrpk3-2 was a gift from Huda Zoghbi (Addgene plasmid # 180401 ; http://n2t.net/addgene:180401 ; RRID:Addgene_180401)
