>Addgene plasmid #180401 | AAV.CBA.YFP.miR-E_shSrpk3-2 | depositor partial sequence | sequence record 350481 | shSrpk3-2 stem-sense-loop-antisense-stem
TGCTGTTGACAGTGAGCGCTGCAGACAAGATCAAGATCAATAGTGAAGCCACAGATGTATTGATCTTGAT
CTTGTCTGCATTGCCTACTGCCTCGGA
